>Addgene plasmid #179688 | pBM10a | depositor full sequence | sequence record 349149 | Full Sequence
ACTTAATTAACGGCACTGCGAAAAAACCCCGCCGAAGCGGGGTTTTTTGCGAAATATAATGACCCTCTTG
ATAACCCAAGAGGGCATTTTTTAATGCCCATGGCGTTTACCAATGCTTAATCAGTGAGGCACCTATCTCA
GCGATCTGTCTATTTCGTTCATCCATAGTTGCCTGACTCCCCGTCGTGTAGATAACTACGATACGGGAGG
GCTTACCATCTGGCCCCAGTGCTGCAATGATACCGCGAGACCCACGCTCACCGGCTCCAGATTTATCAGC
AATAAACCAGCCAGCCGGAAGGGCCGAGCGCAGAAGTGGTCCTGCAACTTTATCCGCCTCCATCCAGTCT
ATTAATTGTTGCCGGGAAGCTAGAGTAAGTAGTTCGCCAGTTAATAGTTTGCGCAACGTTGTTGCCATTG
CTACAGGCATCGTGGTGTCACGCTCGTCGTTTGGTATGGCTTCATTCAGCTCCGGTTCCCAACGATCAAG
GCGAGTTACATGATCCCCCATGTTGTGCAAAAAAGCGGTTAGCTCCTTCGGTCCTCCGATCGTTGTCAGA
AGTAAGTTGGCCGCAGTGTTATCACTCATGGTTATGGCAGCACTGCATAATTCTCTTACTGTCATGCCAT
CCGTAAGATGCTTTTCTGTGACTGGTGAGTACTCAACCAAGTCATTCTGAGAATAGTGTATGCGGCGACC
GAGTTGCTCTTGCCCGGCGTCAATACGGGATAATACCGCGCCACATAGCAGAACTTTAAAAGTGCTCATC
ATTGGAAAACGTTCTTCGGGGCGAAAACTCTCAAGGATCTTACCGCTGTTGAGATCCAGTTCGATGTAAC
CCACTCGTGCACCCAACTGATCTTCAGCATCTTTTACTTTCACCAGCGTTTCTGGGTGAGCAAAAACAGG
AAGGCAAAATGCCGCAAAAAAGGGAATAAGGGCGACACGGAAATGTTGAATACTCATACTCTTCCTTTTT
CAATATTATTGAAGCATTTATCAGGGTTATTGTCTCATGAGCGGATACATATTTGAATGTATTTAGAAAA
ATAAACAAATAGGGGTTCCGCGCACATTTCCCCGAAAAGTGCCACCTGACGTCTAAGAAACCATTATTAT
CATGACATTAACCTATAAAAATAGGCGTATCACGAGGCCCTTAGGCCAAATAGGCCGTTCAGATCCTTCC
GTATTTAGCCAGTATGTTCTCTAGTGTGGTTCGTTGTTTTTGCGTGAGCCATGAGAACGAACCATTGAGA
TCATGCTTACTTTGCATGTCACTCAAAAATTTTGCCTCAAAACTGGTGAGCTGAATTTTTGCAGTTAAAG
CATCGTGTAGTGTTTTTCTTAGTCCGTTACGTAGGTAGGAATCTGATGTAATGGTTGTTGGTATTTTGTC
ACCATTCATTTTTATCTGGTTGTTCTCAAGTTCGGTTACGAGATCCATTTGTCTATCTAGTTCAACTTGG
AAAATCAACGTATCAGTCGGGCGGCCTCGCTTATCAACCACCAATTTCATATTGCTGTAAGTGTTTAAAT
CTTTACTTATTGGTTTCAAAACCCATTGGTTAAGCCTTTTAAACTCATGGTAGTTATTTTCAAGCATTAA
CATGAACTTAAATTCATCAAGGCTAATCTCTATATTTGCCTTGTGAGTTTTCTTTTGTGTTAGTTCTTTT
AATAACCACTCATAAATCCTCATAGAGTATTTGTTTTCAAAAGACTTAACATGTTCCAGATTATATTTTA
TGAATTTTTTTAACTGGAAAAGATAAGGCAATATCTCTTCACTAAAAACTAATTCTAATTTTTCGCTTGA
GAACTTGGCATAGTTTGTCCACTGGAAAATCTCAAAGCCTTTAACCAAAGGATTCCTGATTTCCACAGTT
CTCGTCATCAGCTCTCTGGTTGCTTTAGCTAATACACCATAAGCATTTTCCCTACTGATGTTCATCATCT
GAGCGTATTGGTTATAAGTGAACGATACCGTCCGTTCTTTCCTTGTAGGGTTTTCAATCGTGGGGTTGAG
TAGTGCCACACAGCATAAAATTAGCTTGGTTTCATGCTCCGTTAAGTCATAGCGACTAATCGCTAGTTCA
TTTGCTTTGAAAACAACTAATTCAGACATACATCTCAATTGGTCTAGGTGATTTTAATCACTATACCAAT
TGAGATGGGCTAGTCAATGATAATTACTAGTCCTTTTCCTTTGAGTTGTGGGTATCTGTAAATTCTGCTA
GACCTTTGCTGGAAAACTTGTAAATTCTGCTAGACCCTCTGTAAATTCCGCTAGACCTTTGTGTGTTTTT
TTTGTTTATATTCAAGTGGTTATAATTTATAGAATAAAGAAAGAATAAAAAAAGATAAAAAGAATAGATC
CCAGCCCTGTGTATAACTCACTACTTTAGTCAGTTCCGCAGTATTACAAAAGGATGTCGCAAACGCTGTT
TGCTCCTCTACAAAACAGACCTTAAAACCCTAAAGGCTTAAGTAGCACCCTCGCAAGCTCGGGCAAATCG
CTGAATATTCCTTTTGTCTCCGACCATCAGGCACCTGAGTCGCTGTCTTTTTCGTGACATTCAGTTCGCT
GCGCTCACGGCTCTGGCAGTGAATGGGGGTAAATGGCACTACAGGCGCCTTTTATGGATTCATGCAAGGA
AACTACCCATAATACAAGAAAAGCCCGTCACGGGCTTCTCAGGGCGTTTTATGGCGGGTCTGCTATGTGG
TGCTATCTGACTTTTTGCTGTTCAGCAGTTCCTGCCCTCTGATTTTCCAGTCTGACCACTTCGGATTATC
CCGTGACAGGTCATTCAGACTGGCTAATGCACCCAGTAAGGCAGCGGTATCATCAACAGGCTTACCCGTC
TTACTGTCAAGAGGACATCCGGTCAAATAAAACGAAAGGCTCAGTCGAAAGACTGGGCCTTTCGTTTTAG
ACTGAGCACGTCAATACGCAAACCGCCTCTCCCCGCGCGTTGGCCGATTCATTAATGCAGCTGGCACGAC
AGGTTTCCCGACTGGAGTTTGTAGTCTAGTCTGTCCGACTTCGCGTTTTTTTTGTTTATTTCAGCAAACG
ACGAACCCGCCAAACGCGCCCTGACGGGATTGTCTGCTCCCGGCATCCGCTTACAGACAAGACGGAGCCA
ATGTACGCAAAAAACCCCGCTTCAGCGGGGTTTTTTCGCCAAAAAAAACCCCGCCCTGTCAGGGGCGGGG
TTTTTTTTTAGGGCCCTACTGACTTTATGAGCCTTTATACAGTTCGTCCATACCGTGCGTGATGCCGGCC
GCGGTCACGAATTCCAGCAGGACCATGTGGTCACGCTTTTCGTTCGGATCTTTACTCAGCACAGACTGCG
TGCTCAGGTAATGATTGTCCGGCAGCAGGACCGGGCCATCACCAATCGGGGTGTTTTGCTGATAGTGGTC
GGCCAGTTGAACGCTGCCATCTTCCACATTATGGCGGATCTTGAAGTTAGCCTTGATACCGTTCTTCTGC
TTATCTGCGGTGATGTACACGTTGTGCGAATTGAAGTTATATTCCAGTTTATGGCCCAGAATATTACCGT
CTTCCTTAAAATCGATGCCTTTCAGTTCAATACGGTTAACCAGCGTATCACCTTCGAATTTCACTTCGGC
GCGCGTTTTGTAGGTGCCGTCATCTTTAAATGAGATGGTACGTTCTTGGACATAACCTTCCGGCATCGCG
GACTTGAAAAAGTCGTGGCGTTTCATGTGATCCGGGTAACGACTGAAACACTGAACACCATACGTCAGCG
TGGTGACCAGGGTCGGCCACGGAACCGGCAGTTTACCCGTGGTGCAAATAAACTTCAGCGTCAGTTTACC
ATTGGTTGCATCGCCTTCACCTTCGCCGCGCACGCTGAATTTGTGACCATTGACATCACCATCCAGTTCC
ACCAGAATCGGCACCACGCCCGTAAACAGTTCTTCGCCCTTGCTCATTTTTTTTTCCTCCTTACTCTAGT
AAAAGTTAAACAAAATTATTTGTAGAGGGAAACCGTTGTGGTCTCCCTGAATATAGATACCGAGCCTTAT
GCATGCCCGTAAAGTTATCCAGCAACCACTCATAGACCTAGGGCAGCAGATAGGGACGACGTGGTGTTAG
CTGTG
Features (pLannotate 1.2.2; 8 found; start..end, strand, type, name):
    107..967     -  CDS            AmpR: β-lactamase; bla; confers resistance to ampicillin, carbenicillin, and related antibiotics
    968..1072    -  promoter       AmpR promoter: bla
   1179..2129    -  CDS            Rep101: RepA protein needed for replication with the pSC101 origin; rep101
   2177..2399    -  rep_origin     pSC101 ori: low-copy replication origin that requires the Rep101 protein
   2894..2939    +  terminator     rrnB T1 terminator: transcription terminator T1 from the E. coli rrnB gene
   2952..3026    +  CDS            lacI (fragment): lac repressor; lacI; The lac repressor binds to the lac operator to inhibit transcription in E. coli. This inhibition can be relieved by adding lactose or isopropyl-β-D-thiogalactopyranoside (IPTG).
   3254..3967    -  CDS            Superfolder GFP: Superfolder GFP is a basic (constitutively fluorescent) green fluorescent protein published in 2005, derived from Aequorea victoria. It is reported to be a very rapidly-maturing weak dimer.
   4074..1       -  CDS            sspB (fragment) (across the origin): SSPB_ECOLI - Experimental evidence at protein level: Swiss-Prot protein existence level 1. Also stimulates degradation of the N-terminus of RseA (residues 1-108, alone or in complex with sigma-E) by ClpX-ClpP in a non-ssrA-mediated fashion. From Escherichia coli (strain K12).
