>Addgene plasmid #179688 | pBM10a | addgene full sequence | sequence record 351799 | Addgene NGS Result
GGACGACGTGGTGTTAGCTGTGACTTAATTAACGGCACTGCGAAAAAACCCCGCCGAATCGGGGTTTTTT
GCGAAATATAATGACCCTCTTGATAACCCAAGAGGGCATTTTTTAATGCCCATGGCGTTTACCAATGCTT
AATCAGTGAGGCACCTATCTCAGCGATCTGTCTATTTCGTTCATCCATAGTTGCCTGACTCCCCGTCGTG
TAGATAACTACGATACGGGAGGGCTTACCATCTGGCCCCAGTGCTGCAATGATACCGCGAGACCCACGCT
CACCGGCTCCAGATTTATCAGCAATAAACCAGCCAGCCGGAAGGGCCGAGCGCAGAAGTGGTCCTGCAAC
TTTATCCGCCTCCATCCAGTCTATTAATTGTTGCCGGGAAGCTAGAGTAAGTAGTTCGCCAGTTAATAGT
TTGCGCAACGTTGTTGCCATTGCTACAGGCATCGTGGTGTCACGCTCGTCGTTTGGTATGGCTTCATTCA
GCTCCGGTTCCCAACGATCAAGGCGAGTTACATGATCCCCCATGTTGTGCAAAAAAGCGGTTAGCTCCTT
CGGTCCTCCGATCGTTGTCAGAAGTAAGTTGGCCGCAGTGTTATCACTCATGGTTATGGCAGCACTGCAT
AATTCTCTTACTGTCATGCCATCCGTAAGATGCTTTTCTGTGACTGGTGAGTACTCAACCAAGTCATTCT
GAGAATAGTGTATGCGGCGACCGAGTTGCTCTTGCCCGGCGTCAATACGGGATAATACCGCGCCACATAG
CAGAACTTTAAAAGTGCTCATCATTGGAAAACGTTCTTCGGGGCGAAAACTCTCAAGGATCTTACCGCTG
TTGAGATCCAGTTCGATGTAACCCACTCGTGCACCCAACTGATCTTCAGCATCTTTTACTTTCACCAGCG
TTTCTGGGTGAGCAAAAACAGGAAGGCAAAATGCCGCAAAAAAGGGAATAAGGGCGACACGGAAATGTTG
AATACTCATACTCTTCCTTTTTCAATATTATTGAAGCATTTATCAGGGTTATTGTCTCATGAGCGGATAC
ATATTTGAATGTATTTAGAAAAATAAACAAATAGGGGTTCCGCGCACATTTCCCCGAAAAGTGCCACCTG
ACGTCTAAGAAACCATTATTATCATGACATTAACCTATAAAAATAGGCGTATCACGAGGCCCTTAGGCCA
AATAGGCCGTTCAGATCCTTCCGTATTTAGCCAGTATGTTCTCTAGTGTGGTTCGTTGTTTTTGCGTGAG
CCATGAGAACGAACCATTGAGATCATGCTTACTTTGCATGTCACTCAAAAATTTTGCCTCAAAACTGGTG
AGCTGAATTTTTGCAGTTAAAGCATCGTGTAGTGTTTTTCTTAGTCCGTTACGTAGGTAGGAATCTGATG
TAATGGTTGTTGGTATTTTGTCACCATTCATTTTTATCTGGTTGTTCTCAAGTTCGGTTACGAGATCCAT
TTGTCTATCTAGTTCAACTTGGAAAATTAACGTATCAGTCGGGCGGCCTCGCTTATCAACCACCAATTTC
ATATTGCTGTAAGTGTTTAAATCTTTACTTATTGGTTTCAAAACCCATTGGTTAAGCCTTTTAAACTCAT
GGTAGTTATTTTCAAGCATTAACATGAACTTAAATTCATCAAGGCTAATCTCTATATTTGCCTTGTGAGT
TTTCTTTTGTGTTAGTTCTTTTAATAACCACTCATAAATCCTCATAGAGTATTTGTTTTCAAAAGACTTA
ACATGTTCCAGATTATATTTTATGAATTTTTTTAACTGGAAAAGATAAGGCAATATCTCTTCACTAAAAA
CTAATTCTAATTTTTCGCTTGAGAACTTGGCATAGTTTGTCCACTGGAAAATCTCAAAGCCTTTAACCAA
AGGATTCCTGATTTCCACAGTTCTCGTCATCAGCTCTCTGGTTGCTTTAGCTAATACACCATAAGCATTT
TCCCTACTGATGTTCATCATCTGAGCGTATTGGTTATAAGTGAACGATACCGTCCGTTCTTTCCTTGTAG
GGTTTTCAATCGTGGGGTTGAGTAGTGCCACACAGCATAAAATTAGCTTGGTTTCATGCTCCGTTAAGTC
ATAGCGACTAATCGCTAGTTCATTTGCTTTGAAAACAACTAATTCAGACATACATCTCAATTGGTCTAGG
TGATTTTAATCACTATACCAATTGAGATGGGCTAGTCAATGATAATTACTAGTCCTTTTCCTTTGAGTTG
TGGGTATCTGTAAATTCTGCTAGACCTTTGCTGGAAAACTTGTAAATTCTGCTAGACCCTCTGTAAATTC
CGCTAGACCTTTGTATGTTTTTTTTGTTTATATTCAAGTGGTTATAATTTATAGAATAAAGAAAGAATAA
AAAAAGATAAAAAGAATAGATCCCAGCCCTGTGTATAACTCACTACTTTAGTCAGTTCCGCAGTATTACA
AAAGGATGTCGCAAACGCTGTTTGCTCCTCTACAAAACAGACCTTAAAACCCTAAAGGCTTAAGTAGCAC
CCTCGCAAGCTCGGGCAAATCGCTGAATATTCCTTTTGTCTCCGACCATCAGGCACCTGAGTCGCTGTCT
TTTTCGTGACATTCAGTTCGCTGCGCTCACGGCTCTGGCAGTGAATGAGGGTAAATGGCACTACAGGCGC
CTTTTATGGATTCATGCAAGGAAACTACCCATAATACAAGAAAAGCCCGTCACGGGCTTCTCAGGGCGTT
TTATGGCGGGTCTGCTATGTGGTGCTATCTGACTTTTTGCTGTTCAGCAGTTCCTGCCCTCTGATTTTCC
AGTCTGACCACTTCGGATTATCCCGTGACAGGTCATTCAGACTGGCTAATGCACCCAGTAAGGCAGCGGT
ATCATCAACAGGCTTACCCGTCTTACTGTCAAGAGGACATCCGGTCAAATAAAACGAAAGGCTCAGTCGA
AAGACTGGGCCTTTCGTTTTAGACTGAGCACGTCAATACGCAAACCGCCTCTCCCCGCGCGTTGGCCGAT
TCATTAATGCAGCTGGCACGACAGGTTTCCCGACTGGAGTTTGTAGTCTAGTCTGTCCGACTTCGCGTTT
TTTTTGTTTATTTCAGCAAACGACGAACCCGCCAAACGCGCCCTGACGGGATTGTCTGCTCCCGGCATCC
GCTTACAGACAAGACGGAGCCAATGTACGCAAAAAACCCCGCTTCAGCGGGGTTTTTTCGCCAAAAAAAA
CCCCGCCCTGTCAGGGGCGGGGTTTTTTTTTAGGGCCCTACTGACTTTATGAGCCTTTATACAGTTCGTC
CATACCGTGCGTGATGCCGGCCGCGGTCACGAATTCCAGCAGGACCATGTGGTCACGCTTTTCGTTCGGA
TCTTTACTCAGCACAGACTGCGTGCTCAGGTAATGATTGTCCGGCAGCAGGACCGGGCCATCACCAATCG
GGGTGTTTTGCTGATAGTGGTCGGCCAGTTGAACGCTGCCATCTTCCACATTATGGCGGATCTTGAAGTT
AGCCTTGATACCGTTCTTCTGCTTATCTGCGGTGATGTACACGTTGTGCGAATTGAAGTTATATTCCAGT
TTATGGCCCAGAATATTACCGTCTTCCTTAAAATCGATGCCTTTCAGTTCAATACGGTTAACCAGCGTAT
CACCTTCGAATTTCACTTCGGCGCGCGTTTTGTAGGTGCCGTCATCTTTAAATGAGATGGTACGTTCTTG
GACATAACCTTCCGGCATCGCGGACTTGAAAAAGTCGTGGCGTTTCATGTGATCCGGGTAACGACTGAAA
CACTGAACACCATACGTCAGCGTGGTGACCAGGGTCGGCCACGGAACCGGCAGTTTACCCGTGGTGCAAA
TAAACTTCAGCGTCAGTTTACCATTGGTTGCATCGCCTTCACCTTCGCCGCGCACGCTGAATTTGTGACC
ATTGACATCACCATCCAGTTCCACCAGAATCGGCACCACGCCCGTAAACAGTTCTTCGCCCTTGCTCATT
TTTTTTTCCTCCTTACTCTAGTAAAAGTTAAACAAAATTATTTGTAGAGGGAAACCGTTGTGGTCTCCCT
GAATATAGATACCGAGCCTTATGCATGCCCGTAAAGTTATCCAGCAACCACTCATAGACCTAGGGCAGCA
GATAG
Features (pLannotate 1.2.2; 8 found; start..end, strand, type, name):
    129..989     -  CDS            AmpR: β-lactamase; bla; confers resistance to ampicillin, carbenicillin, and related antibiotics
    990..1094    -  promoter       AmpR promoter: bla
   1201..2151    -  CDS            Rep101: RepA protein needed for replication with the pSC101 origin; rep101
   2199..2421    -  rep_origin     pSC101 ori: low-copy replication origin that requires the Rep101 protein
   2916..2961    +  terminator     rrnB T1 terminator: transcription terminator T1 from the E. coli rrnB gene
   2974..3048    +  CDS            lacI (fragment): lac repressor; lacI; The lac repressor binds to the lac operator to inhibit transcription in E. coli. This inhibition can be relieved by adding lactose or isopropyl-β-D-thiogalactopyranoside (IPTG).
   3276..3989    -  CDS            Superfolder GFP: Superfolder GFP is a basic (constitutively fluorescent) green fluorescent protein published in 2005, derived from Aequorea victoria. It is reported to be a very rapidly-maturing weak dimer.
   4096..23      -  CDS            sspB (fragment) (across the origin): SSPB_ECOLI - Experimental evidence at protein level: Swiss-Prot protein existence level 1. Also stimulates degradation of the N-terminus of RseA (residues 1-108, alone or in complex with sigma-E) by ClpX-ClpP in a non-ssrA-mediated fashion. From Escherichia coli (strain K12).
