[The description below was written by a language model from this plasmid's Addgene catalogue record and pLannotate feature annotations shown in this document.]
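Description:
pBM10a is a 4,135-nt bacterial plasmid built on a pSC101-type backbone and deposited as a "target plasmid for context profiling" in work on CRISPR-free base editors for mitochondrial and nuclear DNA. It replicates in E. coli through the pSC101 origin together with the plasmid-encoded Rep101 (RepA) initiator protein. It is selected with ampicillin via a β-lactamase gene driven by its native bla promoter. The catalogue entry lists the plasmid as high copy, whereas the wild-type pSC101 origin is annotated as low copy. The record does not say whether a copy-up Rep101 variant accounts for this difference.

The declared insert is a synthetic "ACA target", assembled by Gibson cloning. By its name and stated purpose, it presumably provides a defined sequence context in which a target base is presented to an editor, so that editing preferences across different flanking nucleotides can be compared. The target site itself is not annotated in either feature table, so its position and surroundings cannot be given. The features that are detected outside the backbone are a superfolder GFP coding sequence, an rrnB T1 transcription terminator, a short lacI fragment and a short fragment matching E. coli sspB that spans the numbering origin. The last two are probably remnants of parental constructs or partial matches rather than functional genes. No promoter for the GFP is annotated, and the record does not state whether GFP serves as a readout.

The sequencing-derived and depositor-supplied records are the same length. They carry identical features, offset by 22 nt in their start coordinate.
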