Addgene plasmid #179688: pBM10a
Purpose: Target plasmid for context profiling
Depositing lab: David Liu. Publication: CRISPR-free base editors with enhanced activity and expanded targeting scope in mitochondrial and nuclear DNA. Mok BY, Kotrys AV, Raguram A, Huang TP, Mootha VK, Liu DR. Nat Biotechnol. 2022 Sep;40(9):1378-1387. doi: 10.1038/s41587-022-01256-8. Epub 2022 Apr 4. PubMed 35379961.
Backbone
  Vector backbone: SC101
  Vector type: Bacterial Expression
Growth in bacteria
  Bacterial resistance: Ampicillin, 100 μg/mL
  Growth temperature: 37°C
  Growth strain: NEB Stable
  Copy number: High Copy
Gene/Insert
  Gene/Insert name: ACA target
  Species: Synthetic
  Cloning method: Gibson Cloning
Terms and licenses: Academic/Nonprofit Terms; Industry Terms: Not Available to Industry
How to cite: pBM10a was a gift from David Liu (Addgene plasmid # 179688 ; http://n2t.net/addgene:179688 ; RRID:Addgene_179688)
